Addgene plasmid #242222: pPB-CAG-CTNNB1-delta10-12-HA
Purpose: Expression of human β-catenin ∆arm 10-12 (deletion of a.a. 522-664) using piggyBac transposition
Depositing lab: Courtney Hodges. Depositing organization: Baylor College of Medicine. Publication: beta-catenin functions as a molecular adapter for disordered cBAF interactions. Chan YS, Gao Q, Robinson SA, Wang W, Filandrova R, Weinhold LM, Cabrera ML, Zhang M, Ambati CSR, Lerario AM, Putluri N, Kiseljak-Vassiliades K, Wierman ME, Habra MA, Hammer GD, Veverka V, Cermakova K, Hodges HC. Mol Cell. 2025 Jul 15:S1097-2765(25)00576-3. doi: 10.1016/j.molcel.2025.06.026. PubMed 40695292.
Backbone
  Vector backbone: pPB
  Vector type: Mammalian Expression ; piggyBac
  Selectable markers: Blasticidin
Growth in bacteria
  Bacterial resistance: Ampicillin, 100 μg/mL
  Growth temperature: 37°C
  Growth strain: NEB Stable
  Copy number: Unknown
Gene/Insert
  Gene/Insert name: CTNNB1 (alt name: β-catenin)
  Species: H. sapiens (human)
  Mutation: Deleted arm 10-12 from β-catenin (deletion of a.a. 552-664)
  Entrez Gene: CTNNB1 (a.k.a. CTNNB, EVR7, MRD19, NEDSDV, armadillo)
  Promoter: CAG
  Tag / fusion protein: HA (C terminal on insert)
  Cloning method: Gene Synthesis
Terms and licenses: Academic/Nonprofit Terms; Industry Terms: Not Available to Industry
How to cite: pPB-CAG-CTNNB1-delta10-12-HA was a gift from Courtney Hodges (Addgene plasmid # 242222 ; http://n2t.net/addgene:242222 ; RRID:Addgene_242222)
