[The description below was written by a language model from this plasmid's Addgene catalogue record and pLannotate feature annotations shown in this document.]
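Description:
pPB-CAG-CTNNB1-delta10-12-HA is a piggyBac transposon plasmid for stable mammalian expression of a human β-catenin (CTNNB1) mutant lacking armadillo repeats 10–12. It is maintained in E. coli through a high-copy ColE1/pUC-type origin and an ampicillin resistance gene. The backbone also carries an f1 origin, T7 and T3 promoters, and lac-derived remnants typical of a pBluescript-style cloning vector. The annotated feature table does not identify the piggyBac terminal repeats, so their positions cannot be read from it. The vector type implies that they flank the expression cassette, which would allow piggyBac transposase supplied in trans to integrate it into the host genome.

The payload is driven by the CAG promoter, annotated here as the CMV enhancer, the chicken β-actin promoter and a chimeric intron. The β-catenin coding sequence appears as two abutting fragments, consistent with an in-frame internal deletion, and is followed by a C-terminal HA epitope (annotated as a single-repeat-sized fragment of 3xHA) for detection or immunoprecipitation. The record is inconsistent about the deletion boundaries: the purpose field gives residues 522–664, while the mutation field gives 552–664. Downstream, an EMCV IRES links the blasticidin S deaminase gene (bsr) to the same transcript, which ends at a bGH polyadenylation signal. Blasticidin-resistant cells should therefore also express the mutant protein. The insert was made by gene synthesis.

The construct is intended for generating stable cell populations that express the truncated β-catenin. The associated publication suggests its use in mapping which armadillo repeats mediate β-catenin's interactions with the cBAF chromatin remodelling complex.
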