Features (pLannotate 1.2.2; 26 found; start..end, strand, type, name):
    581..685     -  promoter       AmpR promoter: bla
    738..1166    -  rep_origin     f1 ori (sequence partly withheld): f1 bacteriophage origin of replication; arrow indicates direction of (+) strand synthesis
   1171..1326    -  CDS            lacZα (fragment): LacZα fragment of β-galactosidase; lacZ fragment
   1334..1352    +  promoter       T7 promoter: promoter for bacteriophage T7 RNA polymerase
   1737..2116    +  enhancer       CMV enhancer: human cytomegalovirus immediate early enhancer
   2118..2391    +  promoter       chicken β-actin promoter: No description available
   2392..3365    +  intron         chimeric intron: chimera between introns from chicken β-actin and rabbit β-globin
   3366..3425    +  promoter       hPGK promoter (fragment): human phosphoglycerate kinase 1 promoter
   3451..5014    +  CDS            β-catenin (fragment): human cadherin-associated protein that also plays a role in the canonical Wnt signaling pathway; Homo sapiens CTNNB1; also known as catenin beta-1
   5014..5364    +  CDS            β-catenin (fragment): human cadherin-associated protein that also plays a role in the canonical Wnt signaling pathway; Homo sapiens CTNNB1; also known as catenin beta-1
   5374..5400    +  CDS            3xHA (fragment): three tandem HA epitope tags
   5546..6107    +  misc_feature   IRES: internal ribosome entry site (IRES) of the encephalomyocarditis virus (EMCV)
   6116..6535    +  CDS            bsr: BSR_BACCE - Experimental evidence at protein level: Swiss-Prot protein existence level 1. Catalyzes the deamination of the cytosine moiety of the antibiotics blasticidin S, cytomycin and acetylblasticidin S. From Bacillus cereus.
   6584..6808    +  polyA_signal   bGH poly(A) signal: bovine growth hormone polyadenylation signal
   6812..6828    +  promoter       SV40 promoter (fragment): SV40 enhancer and early promoter
   6879..6895    -  protein_bind   lac operator: The lac repressor binds to the lac operator to inhibit transcription in E. coli. This inhibition can be relieved by adding lactose or isopropyl-β-D-thiogalactopyranoside (IPTG). lac repressor encoded by lacI
   6903..6933    -  promoter       lac promoter: promoter for the E. coli lac operon
   6948..6969    -  protein_bind   CAP binding site: CAP binding activates transcription in the presence of cAMP. E. coli catabolite activator protein
   6982..7021    -  CDS            lacI (fragment): lac repressor; lacI; The lac repressor binds to the lac operator to inhibit transcription in E. coli. This inhibition can be relieved by adding lactose or isopropyl-β-D-thiogalactopyranoside (IPTG).
   7306..7324    -  promoter       T3 promoter: promoter for bacteriophage T3 RNA polymerase
   7369..7385    -  protein_bind   lac operator: The lac repressor binds to the lac operator to inhibit transcription in E. coli. This inhibition can be relieved by adding lactose or isopropyl-β-D-thiogalactopyranoside (IPTG). lac repressor encoded by lacI
   7393..7423    -  promoter       lac promoter: promoter for the E. coli lac operon
   7438..7459    -  protein_bind   CAP binding site: CAP binding activates transcription in the presence of cAMP. E. coli catabolite activator protein
   7472..7564    -  CDS            lacI (fragment): lac repressor; lacI; The lac repressor binds to the lac operator to inhibit transcription in E. coli. This inhibition can be relieved by adding lactose or isopropyl-β-D-thiogalactopyranoside (IPTG).
   7747..8335    -  rep_origin     ori: high-copy-number ColE1/pMB1/pBR322/pUC origin of replication
   8506..580     -  CDS            AmpR (across the origin): β-lactamase; bla; confers resistance to ampicillin, carbenicillin, and related antibiotics
>Addgene plasmid #242222 | pPB-CAG-CTNNB1-delta10-12-HA | addgene full sequence | sequence record 485618 | Addgene NGS Result
CAGTTAATAGTTTGCGCAACGTTGTTGCCATTGCTACAGGCATCGTGGTGTCACGCTCGTCGTTTGGTAT
GGCTTCATTCAGCTCCGGTTCCCAACGATCAAGGCGAGTTACATGATCCCCCATGTTGTGCAAAAAAGCG
GTTAGCTCCTTCGGTCCTCCGATCGTTGTCAGAAGTAAGTTGGCCGCAGTGTTATCACTCATGGTTATGG
CAGCACTGCATAATTCTCTTACTGTCATGCCATCCGTAAGATGCTTTTCTGTGACTGGTGAGTACTCAAC
CAAGTCATTCTGAGAATAGTGTATGCGGCGACCGAGTTGCTCTTGCCCGGCGTCAATACGGGATAATACC
GCGCCACATAGCAGAACTTTAAAAGTGCTCATCATTGGAAAACGTTCTTCGGGGCGAAAACTCTCAAGGA
TCTTACCGCTGTTGAGATCCAGTTCGATGTAACCCACTCGTGCACCCAACTGATCTTCAGCATCTTTTAC
TTTCACCAGCGTTTCTGGGTGAGCAAAAACAGGAAGGCAAAATGCCGCAAAAAAGGGAATAAGGGCGACA
CGGAAATGTTGAATACTCATACTCTTCCTTTTTCAATATTATTGAAGCATTTATCAGGGTTATTGTCTCA
TGAGCGGATACATATTTGAATGTATTTAGAAAAATAAACAAATAGGGGTTCCGCGCACATTTCCCCGAAA
AGTGCCACCTAAATTGTAAGCGTTAATATTTTGTTAAAATTCGCGTTAAATTTTTGTTAAATCAGCTCAT
TTTTTAACCAATAGGCCGAAATCGGCAAAATCCCTTATAAATCAAAAGAATAGACCGAGATAGGGT
[37 nt withheld, positions 837-873]
AAAGAACGTGGACTCCAACGTCAAAGG
[49 nt withheld, positions 901-949]
T
[91 nt withheld, positions 951-1041]
G
[124 nt withheld, positions 1043-1166]
CCCATTCGCCATTCAGGCTGCGCAACTGTTGGGAAGGGCGATCGGTGCGGGCCTCTTCGCTATTACGCCA
GCTGGCGAAAGGGGGATGTGCTGCAAGGCGATTAAGTTGGGTAACGCCAGGGTTTTCCCAGTCACGACGT
TGTAAAACGACGGCCAGTGAGCGCGCGTAATACGACTCACTATAGGGCGAATTGGGGCGCGCCATTCTAG
ATTAACCCTAGAAAGATAGTCTGCGTAAAATTGACGCATGCATTCTTGAAATATTGCTCTCTCTTTCTAA
ATAGCGCGAATCCGTCGCTGTGCATTTAGGACATCTCAGTCGCCGCTTGGAGCTCCCGTGAGGCGTGCTT
GTCAATGCGGTAAGTGTCACTGATTTTGAACTATAACGACCGCGTGAGTCAAAATGACGCATGATTATCT
TTTACGTGACTTTTAAGATTTAACTCATACGATAATTATATTGTTATTTCATGTTCTACTTACGTGATAA
CTTATTATATATATATTTTCTTGTTATAGATATCAACTAGAATGCTAGACTCGAGAAGCTTGATCGGCCA
CGCGGATCTCGACATTGATTATTGACTAGTTATTAATAGTAATCAATTACGGGGTCATTAGTTCATAGCC
CATATATGGAGTTCCGCGTTACATAACTTACGGTAAATGGCCCGCCTGGCTGACCGCCCAACGACCCCCG
CCCATTGACGTCAATAATGACGTATGTTCCCATAGTAACGCCAATAGGGACTTTCCATTGACGTCAATGG
GTGGAGTATTTACGGTAAACTGCCCACTTGGCAGTACATCAAGTGTATCATATGCCAAGTACGCCCCCTA
TTGACGTCAATGACGGTAAATGGCCCGCCTGGCATTATGCCCAGTACATGACCTTATGGGACTTTCCTAC
TTGGCAGTACATCTACGTATTAGTCATCGCTATTACCATGGTCGAGGTGAGCCCCACGTTCTGCTTCACT
CTCCCCATCTCCCCCCCCTCCCCACCCCCAATTTTGTATTTATTTATTTTTTAATTATTTTGTGCAGCGA
TGGGGGCGGGGGGGGGGGGCGCGCGCCAGGCGGGGCGGGGCGGGGCGAGGGGCGGGGCGGGGCGAGGCGG
AGAGGTGCGGCGGCAGCCAATCAGAGCGGCGCGCTCCGAAAGTTTCCTTTTATGGCGAGGCGGCGGCGGC
GGCGGCCCTATAAAAAGCGAAGCGCGCGGCGGGCGGGAGTCGCTGCGCGCTGCCTTCGCCCCGTGCCCCG
CTCCGCCGCCGCCTCGCGCCGCCCGCCCCGGCTCTGACTGACCGCGTTACTCCCACAGGTGAGCGGGCGG
GACGGCCCTTCTCCTCCGGGCTGTAATTAGCGCTTGGTTTAATGACGGCTTGTTTCTTTTCTGTGGCTGC
GTGAAAGCCTTGAGGGGCTCCGGGAGGGCCCTTTGTGCGGGGGGAGCGGCTCGGGGGGTGCGTGCGTGTG
TGTGTGCGTGGGGAGCGCCGCGTGCGGCTCCGCGCTGCCCGGCGGCTGTGAGCGCTGCGGGCGCGGCGCG
GGGCTTTGTGCGCTCCGCAGTGTGCGCGAGGGGAGCGCGGCCGGGGGCGGTGCCCCGCGGTGCGGGGGGG
GCTGCGAGGGGAACAAAGGCTGCGTGCGGGGTGTGTGCGTGGGGGGGTGAGCAGGGGGTGTGGGCGCGTC
GGTCGGGCTGCAACCCCCCCTGCACCCCCCTCCCCGAGTTGCTGAGCACGGCCCGGCTTCGGGTGCGGGG
CTCCGTACGGGGCGTGGCGCGGGGCTCGCCGTGCCGGGCGGGGGGTGGCGGCAGGTGGGGGTGCCGGGCG
GGGCGGGGCCGCCTCGGGCCGGGGAGGGCTCGGGGGAGGGGCGCGGCGGCCCCCGGAGCGCCGGCGGCTG
TCGAGGCGCGGCGAGCCGCAGCCATTGCCTTTTATGGTAATCGTGCGAGAGGGCGCAGGGACTTCCTTTG
TCCCAAATCTGTGCGGAGCCGAAATCTGGGAGGCGCCGCCGCACCCCCTCTAGCGGGCGCGGGGCGAAGC
GGTGCGGCGCCGGCAGGAAGGAAATGGGCGGGGAGGGCCTTCGTGCGTCGCCGCGCCGCCGTCCCCTTCT
CCCTCTCCAGCCTCGGGGCTGTCCGCGGGGGGACGGCTGCCTTCGGGGGGGACGGGGCAGGGCGGGGTTC
GGCTTCTGGCGTGTGACCGGCGGCTCTAGCCGGAGCGCACGTCGGCAGTCGGCTCCCTCGTTGACCGAAT
CACCGACCTCTCTCCCCAGGGGGATCCACCGGGCTAGCGCCACCATGGCTACTCAAGCTGATTTGATGGA
GTTGGACATGGCCATGGAACCAGACAGAAAAGCGGCTGTTAGTCACTGGCAGCAACAGTCTTACCTGGAC
TCTGGAATCCATTCTGGTGCCACTACCACAGCTCCTTCTCTGAGTGGTAAAGGCAATCCTGAGGAAGAGG
ATGTGGATACCTCCCAAGTCCTGTATGAGTGGGAACAGGGATTTTCTCAGTCCTTCACTCAAGAACAAGT
AGCTGATATTGATGGACAGTATGCAATGACTCGAGCTCAGAGGGTACGAGCTGCTATGTTCCCTGAGACA
TTAGATGAGGGCATGCAGATCCCATCTACACAGTTTGATGCTGCTCATCCCACTAATGTCCAGCGTTTGG
CTGAACCATCACAGATGCTGAAACATGCAGTTGTAAACTTGATTAACTATCAAGATGATGCAGAACTTGC
CACACGTGCAATCCCTGAACTGACAAAACTGCTAAATGACGAGGACCAGGTGGTGGTTAATAAGGCTGCA
GTTATGGTCCATCAGCTTTCTAAAAAGGAAGCTTCCAGACACGCTATCATGCGTTCTCCTCAGATGGTGT
CTGCTATTGTACGTACCATGCAGAATACAAATGATGTAGAAACAGCTCGTTGTACCGCTGGGACCTTGCA
TAACCTTTCCCATCATCGTGAGGGCTTACTGGCCATCTTTAAGTCTGGAGGCATTCCTGCCCTGGTGAAA
ATGCTTGGTTCACCAGTGGATTCTGTGTTGTTTTATGCCATTACAACTCTCCACAACCTTTTATTACATC
AAGAAGGAGCTAAAATGGCAGTGCGTTTAGCTGGTGGGCTGCAGAAAATGGTTGCCTTGCTCAACAAAAC
AAATGTTAAATTCTTGGCTATTACGACAGACTGCCTTCAAATTTTAGCTTATGGCAACCAAGAAAGCAAG
CTCATCATACTGGCTAGTGGTGGACCCCAAGCTTTAGTAAATATAATGAGGACCTATACTTACGAAAAAC
TACTGTGGACCACAAGCAGAGTGCTGAAGGTGCTATCTGTCTGCTCTAGTAATAAGCCGGCTATTGTAGA
AGCTGGTGGAATGCAAGCTTTAGGACTTCACCTGACAGATCCAAGTCAACGTCTTGTTCAGAACTGTCTT
TGGACTCTCAGGAATCTTTCAGATGCTGCAACTAAACAGGAAGGGATGGAAGGTCTCCTTGGGACTCTTG
TTCAGCTTCTGGGTTCAGATGATATAAATGTGGTCACCTGTGCAGCTGGAATTCTTTCTAACCTCACTTG
CAATAATTATAAGAACAAGATGATGGTCTGCCAAGTGGGTGGTATAGAGGCTCTTGTGCGTACTGTCCTT
CGGGCTGGTGACAGGGAAGACATCACTGAGCCTGCCATCTGTGCTCTTCGTCATCTGACCAGCCGACACC
AAGAAGCAGAGATGGCCCAGAATGCAGTTCGCCTTCACTATGGACTACCAGTTGTGGTTAAGCTCTTACA
CCCACCATCCCACTGGCCTCTGATAAAGGCTACTGTTGGATTGATTCGAAATCTTGCCCTTTGTCCCGAC
AAGCCACAAGATTACAAGAAACGGCTTTCAGTTGAGCTGACCAGCTCTCTCTTCAGAACAGAGCCAATGG
CTTGGAATGAGACTGCTGATCTTGGACTTGATATTGGTGCCCAGGGAGAACCCCTTGGATATCGCCAGGA
TGATCCTAGCTATCGTTCTTTTCACTCTGGTGGATATGGCCAGGATGCCTTGGGTATGGACCCCATGATG
GAACATGAGATGGGTGGCCACCACCCTGGTGCTGACTATCCAGTTGATGGGCTGCCAGATCTGGGGCATG
CCCAGGACCTCATGGATGGGCTGCCTCCAGGTGACAGCAATCAGCTGGCCTGGTTTGATACTGACCTGAC
CGGTATGTACCCATACGATGTTCCAGATTACGCTGGCTATCCCTATGACGTCCCGGACTATGCAGGCTCC
TATCCATATGACGTTCCAGATTACGCTTGAACGCGTTAGTGCGGATCCTAGTGCGAATTCTAGTGCGTCG
ACTCTAGCAACGGTTTCCCTCTAGCGGGATCAATTCCGCCCCCCCCCCCTAACGTTACTGGCCGAAGCCG
CTTGGAATAAGGCCGGTGTGCGTTTGTCTATATGTTATTTTCCACCATATTGCCGTCTTTTGGCAATGTG
AGGGCCCGGAAACCTGGCCCTGTCTTCTTGACGAGCATTCCTAGGGGTCTTTCCCCTCTCGCCAAAGGAA
TGCAAGGTCTGTTGAATGTCGTGAAGGAAGCAGTTCCTCTGGAAGCTTCTTGAAGACAAACAACGTCTGT
AGCGACCCTTTGCAGGCAGCGGAACCCCCCACCTGGCGACAGGTGCCTCTGCGGCCAAAAGCCACGTGTA
TAAGATACACCTGCAAAGGCGGCACAACCCCAGTGCCACGTTGTGAGTTGGATAGTTGTGGAAAGAGTCA
AATGGCTCTCCTCAAGCGTATTCAACAAGGGGCTGAAGGATGCCCAGAAGGTACCCCATTGTATGGGATC
TGATCTGGGGCCTCGGTGCACATGCTTTACATGTGTTTAGTCGAGGTTAAAAAAACGTCTAGGCCCCCCG
AACCACGGGGACGTGGTTTTCCTTTGAAAAACACGATAATACCATGGTCATGAAAACATTTAACATTTCT
CAACAAGATCTAGAATTAGTAGAAGTAGCGACAGAGAAGATTACAATGCTTTATGAGGATAATAAACATC
ATGTGGGAGCGGCAATTCGTACGAAAACAGGAGAAATCATTTCGGCAGTACATATTGAAGCGTATATAGG
ACGAGTAACTGTTTGTGCAGAAGCCATTGCGATTGGTAGTGCAGTTTCGAATGGACAAAAGGATTTTGAC
ACGATTGTAGCTGTTAGACACCCTTATTCTGACGAAGTAGATAGAAGTATTCGAGTGGTAAGTCCTTGTG
GTATGTGTAGGGAGTTGATTTCAGACTATGCACCAGATTGTTTTGTGTTAATAGAAATGAATGGCAAGTT
AGTCAAAACTACGATTGAAGAACTCATTCCACTCAAATATACCCGAAATTAAAAGTCGAGATGCATCGAT
GATCTAGAGCTCGCTGATCAGCCTCGACTGTGCCTTCTAGTTGCCAGCCATCTGTTGTTTGCCCCTCCCC
CGTGCCTTCCTTGACCCTGGAAGGTGCCACTCCCACTGTCCTTTCCTAATAAAATGAGGAAATTGCATCG
CATTGTCTGAGTAGGTGTCATTCTATTCTGGGGGGTGGGGTGGGGCAGGACAGCAAGGGGGAGGATTGGG
AAGACAATAGCAGGCATGCTGGGGATGCGGTGGGCTCTATGGCTTCTGAGGCGGAAAGAACCTGCAGCCC
AAGCTTGGCGTAATCATGGTCATAGCTGTTTCCTGTGTGAAATTGTTATCCGCTCACAATTCCACACAAC
ATACGAGCCGGAAGCATAAAGTGTAAAGCCTGGGGTGCCTAATGAGTGAGCTAACTCACATTAATTGCGT
TGCGCTCACTGCCCGCTTTCCAGTCGGGAAACCTGTCGTGCCAGCGGATCTTAAAAGTTTTGTTACTTTA
TAGAAGAAATTTTGAGTTTTTGTTTTTTTTTAATAAATAAATAAACATAAATAAATTGTTTGTTGAATTT
ATTATTAGTATGTAAGTGTAAATATAATAAAACTTAATATCTATTCAAATTAATAAATAAACCTCGATAT
ACAGACCGATAAAACACATGCGTCAATTTTACGCATGATTATCTTTAACGTACGTCACAATATGATTATC
TTTCTAGGGTTAATCTAGTATCGTAGATTAATTAATCCAGCTTTTGTTCCCTTTAGTGAGGGTTAATTGC
GCGCTTGGCGTAATCATGGTCATAGCTGTTTCCTGTGTGAAATTGTTATCCGCTCACAATTCCACACAAC
ATACGAGCCGGAAGCATAAAGTGTAAAGCCTGGGGTGCCTAATGAGTGAGCTAACTCACATTAATTGCGT
TGCGCTCACTGCCCGCTTTCCAGTCGGGAAACCTGTCGTGCCAGCTGCATTAATGAATCGGCCAACGCGC
GGGGAGAGGCGGTTTGCGTATTGGGCGCTCTTCCGCTTCCTCGCTCACTGACTCGCTGCGCTCGGTCGTT
CGGCTGCGGCGAGCGGTATCAGCTCACTCAAAGGCGGTAATACGGTTATCCACAGAATCAGGGGATAACG
CAGGAAAGAACATGTGAGCAAAAGGCCAGCAAAAGGCCAGGAACCGTAAAAAGGCCGCGTTGCTGGCGTT
TTTCCATAGGCTCCGCCCCCCTGACGAGCATCACAAAAATCGACGCTCAAGTCAGAGGTGGCGAAACCCG
ACAGGACTATAAAGATACCAGGCGTTTCCCCCTGGAAGCTCCCTCGTGCGCTCTCCTGTTCCGACCCTGC
CGCTTACCGGATACCTGTCCGCCTTTCTCCCTTCGGGAAGCGTGGCGCTTTCTCATAGCTCACGCTGTAG
GTATCTCAGTTCGGTGTAGGTCGTTCGCTCCAAGCTGGGCTGTGTGCACGAACCCCCCGTTCAGCCCGAC
CGCTGCGCCTTATCCGGTAACTATCGTCTTGAGTCCAACCCGGTAAGACACGACTTATCGCCACTGGCAG
CAGCCACTGGTAACAGGATTAGCAGAGCGAGGTATGTAGGCGGTGCTACAGAGTTCTTGAAGTGGTGGCC
TAACTACGGCTACACTAGAAGAACAGTATTTGGTATCTGCGCTCTGCTGAAGCCAGTTACCTTCGGAAAA
AGAGTTGGTAGCTCTTGATCCGGCAAACAAACCACCGCTGGTAGCGGTGGTTTTTTTGTTTGCAAGCAGC
AGATTACGCGCAGAAAAAAAGGATCTCAAGAAGATCCTTTGATCTTTTCTACGGGGTCTGACGCTCAGTG
GAACGAAAACTCACGTTAAGGGATTTTGGTCATGAGATTATCAAAAAGGATCTTCACCTAGATCCTTTTA
AATTAAAAATGAAGTTTTAAATCAATCTAAAGTATATATGAGTAAACTTGGTCTGACAGTTACCAATGCT
TAATCAGTGAGGCACCTATCTCAGCGATCTGTCTATTTCGTTCATCCATAGTTGCCTGACTCCCCGTCGT
GTAGATAACTACGATACGGGAGGGCTTACCATCTGGCCCCAGTGCTGCAATGATACCGCGAGACCCACGC
TCACCGGCTCCAGATTTATCAGCAATAAACCAGCCAGCCGGAAGGGCCGAGCGCAGAAGTGGTCCTGCAA
CTTTATCCGCCTCCATCCAGTCTATTAATTGTTGCCGGGAAGCTAGAGTAAGTAGTTCGC
